>Addgene plasmid #147033 | pnEA-NpHG_N | addgene full sequence | sequence record 355301 | Addgene NGS Result
TTCTTGAAGACGAAAGGGCCTCGTGATACGCCTATTTTTATAGGTTAATGTCATGATAATAATGGTTTCT
TAGACGTCAGGTGGCACTTTTCGGGGAAATGTGCGCGGAACCCCTATTTGTTTATTTTTCTAAATACATT
CAAATATGTATCCGCTCATGAGACAATAACCCTGATAAATGCTTCAATAATATTGAAAAAGGAAGAGTAT
GAGTATTCAACATTTCCGTGTCGCCCTTATTCCCTTTTTTGCGGCATTTTGCCTTCCTGTTTTTGCTCAC
CCAGAAACGCTGGTGAAAGTAAAAGATGCTGAAGATCAGTTGGGTGCACGAGTGGGTTACATCGAACTGG
ATCTCAACAGCGGTAAGATCCTTGAGAGTTTTCGCCCCGAAGAACGTTTTCCAATGATGAGCACTTTTAA
AGTTCTGCTATGTGGCGCGGTATTATCCCGTGTTGACGCCGGGCAAGAGCAACTCGGTCGCCGCATACAC
TATTCTCAGAATGACTTGGTTGAGTACTCACCAGTCACAGAAAAGCATCTTACGGATGGCATGACAGTAA
GAGAATTATGCAGTGCTGCCATAACCATGAGTGATAACACTGCGGCCAACTTACTTCTGACAACGATCGG
AGGACCGAAGGAGCTAACCGCTTTTTTGCACAACATGGGGGATCATGTAACTCGCCTTGATCGTTGGGAA
CCGGAGCTGAATGAAGCCATACCAAACGACGAGCGTGACACCACGATGCCTGCAGCAATGGCAACAACGT
TGCGCAAACTATTAACTGGCGAACTACTTACTCTAGCTTCCCGGCAACAATTAATAGACTGGATGGAGGC
GGATAAAGTTGCAGGACCACTTCTGCGCTCGGCCCTTCCGGCTGGCTGGTTTATTGCTGATAAATCTGGA
GCCGGTGAGCGTGGGTCTCGCGGTATCATTGCAGCACTGGGGCCAGATGGTAAGCCCTCCCGTATCGTAG
TTATCTACACGACGGGGAGTCAGGCAACTATGGATGAACGAAATAGACAGATCGCTGAGATAGGTGCCTC
ACTGATTAAGCATTGGTAACTGTCAGACCAAGTTTACTCATATATACTTTAGATTGATTTAAAACTTCAT
TTTTAATTTAAAAGGATCTAGGTGAAGATCCTTTTTGATAATCTCATGACCAAAATCCCTTAACGTGAGT
TTTCGTTCCACTGAGCGTCAGACCCCGTAGAAAAGATCAAAGGATCTTCTTGAGATCCTTTTTTTCTGCG
CGTAATCTGCTGCTTGCAAACAAAAAAACCACCGCTACCAGCGGTGGTTTGTTTGCCGGATCAAGAGCTA
CCAACTCTTTTTCCGAAGGTAACTGGCTTCAGCAGAGCGCAGATACCAAATACTGTCCTTCTAGTGTAGC
CGTAGTTAGGCCACCACTTCAAGAACTCTGTAGCACCGCCTACATACCTCGCTCTGCTAATCCTGTTACC
AGTGGCTGCTGCCAGTGGCGATAAGTCGTGTCTTACCGGGTTGGACTCAAGACGATAGTTACCGGATAAG
GCGCAGCGGTCGGGCTGAACGGGGGGTTCGTGCACACAGCCCAGCTTGGAGCGAACGACCTACACCGAAC
TGAGATACCTACAGCGTGAGCTATGAGAAAGCGCCACGCTTCCCGAAGGGAGAAAGGCGGACAGGTATCC
GGTAAGCGGCAGGGTCGGAACAGGAGAGCGCACGAGGGAGCTTCCAGGGGGAAACGCCTGGTATCTTTAT
AGTCCTGTCGGGTTTCGCCACCTCTGACTTGAGCGTCGATTTTTGTGATGCTCGTCAGGGGGGCGGAGCC
TATGGAAAAACGCCAGCAACGCGGCCTTTTTACGGTTCCTGGCCTTTTGCTGGCCTTTTGCTCACATGTT
CTTTCCTGCGTTATCCCCTGATTCTGTGGATAACCGTATTACCGCCTTTGAGTGAGCTGATACCGCTCGC
CGCAGCCGAACGACCGAGCGCAGCGAGTCAGTGAGCGAGGAAGCGGAAGAGCGCCTGATGCGGTATTTTC
TCCTTACGCATCTGTGCGGTATTTCACACCGCAATGGTGCACTCTCAGTACAATCTGCTCTGATGCCGCA
TAGTTAAGCCAGTATACACTCCGCTATCGCTACGTGACTGGGTCATGGCTGCGCCCCGACACCCGCCAAC
ACCCGCTGACGCGCCCTGACGGGCTTGTCTGCTCCCGGCATCCGCTTACAGACAAGCTGTGACCGTCTCC
GGGAGCTGCATGTGTCAGAGGTTTTCACCGTCATCACCGAAACGCGCGAGGCAGCTGCGGTAAAGCTCAT
CAGCGTGGTCGTGAAGCGATTCACAGATGTCTGCCTGTTCATCCGCGTCCAGCTCGTTGAGTTTCTCCAG
AAGCGTTAATGTCTGGCTTCTGATAAAGCGGGCCATGTTAAGGGCGGTTTTTTCCTGTTTGGTCACTGAT
GCCTCCGTGTAAGGGGGATTTCTGTTCATGGGGGTAATGATACCGATGAAACGAGAGAGGATGCTCACGA
TACGGGTTACTGATGATGAACATGCCCGGTTACTGGAACGTTGTGAGGGTAAACAACTGGCGGTATGGAT
GCGGCGGGACCAGAGAAAAATCACTCAGGGTCAATGCCAGCGCTTCGTTAATACAGATGTAGGTGTTCCA
CAGGGTAGCCAGCAGCATCCTGCGATGCAGATCCGGAACATAATGGTGCAGGGCGCTGACTTCCGCGTTT
CCAGACTTTACGAAACACGGAAACCGAAGACCATTCATGTTGTTGCTCAGGTCGCAGACGTTTTGCAGCA
GCAGTCGCTTCACGTTCGCTCGCGTATCGGTGATTCATTCTGCTAACCAGTAAGGCAACCCCGCCAGCCT
AGCCGGGTCCTCAACGACAGGAGCACGATCATGCGCACCCGTGGCCAGGACCCAACGCTGCCCGAGATGC
GCCGCGTGCGGCTGCTGGAGATGGCGGACGCGATGGATATGTTCTGCCAAGGGTTGGTTTGCGCATTCAC
AGTTCTCCGCAAGAATTGATTGGCTCCAATTCTTGGAGTGGTGAATCCGTTAGCGAGGTGCCGCCGGCTT
CCATTCAGGTCGAGGTGGCCCGGCTCCATGCACCGCGACGCAACGCGGGGAGGCAGACAAGGTATAGGGC
GGCGCCTACAATCCATGCCAACCCGTTCCATGTGCTCGCCGAGGCGGCATAAATCGCCGTGACGATCAGC
GGTCCAATGATCGAAGTTAGGCTGGTAAGAGCCGCGAGCGATCCTTGAAGCTGTCCCTGATGGTCGTCAT
CTACCTGCCTGGACAGCATGGCCTGCAACGCGGGCATCCCGATGCCGCCGGAAGCGAGAAGAATCATAAT
GGGGAAGGCCATCCAGCCTCGCGTCGCGAACGCCAGCAAGACGTAGCCCAGCGCGTCGGCCGCCATGCCG
GCGATAATGGCCTGCTTCTCGCCGAAACGTTTGGTGGCGGGACCAGTGACGAAGGCTTGAGCGAGGGCGT
GCAAGATTCCGAATACCGCAAGCGACAGGCCGATCATCGTCGCGCTCCAGCGAAAGCGGTCCTCGCCGAA
AATGACCCAGAGCGCTGCCGGCACCTGTCCTACGAGTTGCATGATAAAGAAGACAGTCATAAGTGCGGCG
ACGATAGTCATGCCCCGCGCCCACCGGAAGGAGCTGACTGGGTTGAAGGCTCTCAAGGGCATCGGTCGAG
ATCCCGGTGCCTAATGAGTGAGCTAACTTACATTAATTGCGTTGCGCTCACTGCCCGCTTTCCAGTCGGG
AAACTGTCGTGCCAGCTGCATTAATGAATCGGCCAACGCGCGGGGAGAGGCGGTTTGCGTATTGGGCGCC
AGGGTGGTTTTTCTTTTCACCAGTGAGACGGGCAACAGCTGATTGCCCTTCACCGCCTGGCCCTGAGAGA
GTTGCAGCAAGCGGTCCACGCTGGTTTGCCCCAGCAGGCGAAAATCCTGTTTGATGGTGGTTAACGGCGG
GATATAACATGAGCTGTCTTCGGTATCGTCGTATCCCACTACCGAGATATCCGCACCAACGCGCAGCCCG
GACTCGGTAATGGCGCGCATTGCGCCCAGCGCCATCTGATCGTTGGCAACCAGCATCGCAGTGGGAACGA
TGCCCTTATTCAGCATTTGCATGGTTTGTTGAAAACCGGACATGGCACTCCAGTCGCCTTCCCGTTCCGC
TATCGGCTGAATTTGATTGCGAGTGAGATATTTATGCCAGCCAGCCAGACGCAGACGCGCCGAGACAGAA
CTTAATGGGCCCGCTAACAGCGCGATTTGCTGGTGACCCAATGCGACCAGATGCTCCACGCCCAGTCGCG
TACCGTCTTCATGGGAGAAAATAATACTGTTGATGGGTGTCTGGTCAGAGACATCAAGAAATAACGCCGG
AACATTAGTGCAGGCAGCTTCCACAGCAATGGCATCCTGGTCATCCAGCGGATAGTTAATGATCAGCCCA
CTGACGCGTTGCGCGAGAAGATTGTGCACCGCCGCTTTACAGGCTTCGACGCCGCTTCGTTCTACCATCG
ACACCACCACGCTGGCACCCAGTTGATCGGCGCGAGATTTAATCGCCGCGACAATTTGCGACGGCGCGTG
CAGGGCCAGACTGGAGGTGGCAACGCCAATCAGCAACGACTGTTTGCCCGCCAGTTGTTGTGCCACGCGG
TTGGGAATGTAATTCAGCTCCGCCATCGCCGCTTCCACTTTTTCCCGCGTTTTCGCAGAAACGTGGCTGG
CCTGGTTCACCACGCGGGAAACGGTCTGATAAGAGACACCGGCATACTCTGCGACATCGTATAACGTTAC
TGGTTTCACATTCACCACCCTGAATTGACTCTCTTCCGGGCGCTATCATGCCATACCGCGAAAGGTTTTG
CGCCATTCGATGGTGTCCGGGATCTCGACGCTCTCCCTTATGCGACTCCTGCATTAGGAAGCAGCCCAGT
AGTAGGTTGAGGCCGTTGAGCACCGCCGCCGCAAGGAATGGTGCATGCAAGGAGATGGCGCCCAACAGTC
CCCCGGCCACGGGGCCTGCCACCATACCCACGCCGAAACAAGCGCTCATGAGCCCGAAGTGGCGAGCCCG
ATCTTCCCCATCGGTGATGTCGGCGATATAGGCGCCAGCAACCGCACCTGTGGCGCCGGTGATGCCGGCC
ACGATGCGTCCGGCGTAGAGGATCGAGATCTCGATCCCGCGAAATTAATACGACTCACTATAGGGGAATT
GTGAGCGGATAACAATTCCCCACTAGTAATAATTTTGTTTAACTTTAAGAAGGAGATATACCATGAGCGG
CAGCCATCATCATCATCATCACAGCGGCAGCGGCTCCATGGCCCCTATACTAGGTTATTGGAAAATTAAG
GGCCTTGTGCAACCCACTCGACTTCTTTTGGAATATCTTGAAGAAAAATATGAAGAGCATTTGTATGAGC
GCGATGAAGGTGATAAATGGCGAAACAAAAAGTTTGAATTGGGTTTGGAGTTTCCCAATCTTCCTTATTA
TATTGATGGTGATGTTAAATTAACACAGTCTATGGCCATCATACGTTATATAGCTGACAAGCACAACATG
TTGGGTGGTTGTCCAAAAGAGCGTGCAGAGATTTCAATGCTTGAAGGAGCGGTTTTGGATATTAGATACG
GTGTTTCGAGAATTGCATATAGTAAAGACTTTGAAACTCTCAAAGTTGATTTTCTTAGCAAGCTACCTGA
AATGCTGAAAATGTTCGAAGATCGTTTATGTCATAAAACATATTTAAATAGTGATCATGTAACCCATCCT
GACTTCATGTTGTATGACGCTCTTGATGTTGTTTTATACATGGACCCAATGTGCCTGGATGCGTTCCCAA
AATTAGTTTGTTTTAAAAAACGTATTGAAGCTATCCCACAAATTGATAAGTACTTGAAATCCAGCAAGTA
TATAGCATGGCCTTTGCAGGGCTGGCAAGCCACGTTTGGTGGTGGCGACCATCCGCCAAAATCGGATGGT
ACCGGCAGCGGCCTGGAAGTTCTGTTCCAGGGGCCCCATATGCTCGAGCTTAAGCAATTGGGATCCTAAT
AGTCTAGAGCTAGCCCTAGGAGATCCGGCTGCTAACAAAGCCCGAAAGGAAGCTGAGTTGGCTGCTGCCA
CCGCTGAGCAATAACTAGCATAACCCCTTGGGGCCTCTAAACGGGTCTTGAGGGGTTTTTTGCTGAAAGG
AGGAACTATATCCGGATATCCCGCAAGAGGCCCGGCAGTACCGGCATAACCAAGCCTATGCCTACAGCAT
CCAGGGTGACGGTGCCGAGGATGACGATGAGCGCATTGTTAGATTTCATACACGGTGCCTGACTGCGTTA
GCAATTTAACTGTGATAAACTACCGCATTAAAGCTTATCGATGATAAGCTGTCAAACATGAGAA
Features (pLannotate 1.2.2; 20 found; start..end, strand, type, name):
    104..208     +  promoter       AmpR promoter: bla
    209..1069    +  CDS            AmpR: β-lactamase; bla; confers resistance to ampicillin, carbenicillin, and related antibiotics
   1240..1828    +  rep_origin     ori: high-copy-number ColE1/pMB1/pBR322/pUC origin of replication
   2014..2153    -  misc_feature   bom: basis of mobility region from pBR322
   2255..2446    -  CDS            rop: Rop protein, which maintains plasmids at low copy number; rop
   2463..2843    +  CDS            YPB1_ECOLX: Protein predicted: Swiss-Prot protein existence level 4. From Escherichia coli.
   3085..3709    -  CDS            TcR (fragment): tetracycline efflux protein; tet; confers resistance to tetracycline
   3724..3745    -  protein_bind   CAP binding site: CAP binding activates transcription in the presence of cAMP. E. coli catabolite activator protein
   3758..4839    -  CDS            lacI: lac repressor; lacI; The lac repressor binds to the lac operator to inhibit transcription in E. coli. This inhibition can be relieved by adding lactose or isopropyl-β-D-thiogalactopyranoside (IPTG).
   4840..4917    -  promoter       lacI promoter: lacI
   4925..5204    -  CDS            TcR (fragment): tetracycline efflux protein; tet; confers resistance to tetracycline
   5226..5244    +  promoter       T7 promoter: promoter for bacteriophage T7 RNA polymerase
   5245..5269    +  protein_bind   lac operator: The lac repressor binds to the lac operator to inhibit transcription in E. coli. This inhibition can be relieved by adding lactose or isopropyl-β-D-thiogalactopyranoside (IPTG). lac repressor encoded by lacI
   5284..5306    +  RBS            RBS: efficient ribosome binding site from bacteriophage T7 gene 10 (Olins and Rangwala, 1989)
   5325..5341    +  CDS            capTEV™ (fragment): composite tag for in vivo biotinylation, TEV protease cleavage, and 6xHis tagging
   5362..6012    +  CDS            GST: glutathione S-transferase from Schistosoma japonicum
   6118..6167    +  CDS            SET1 (fragment): solubility-enhancement tag derived from T7 phage gene 10B
   6175..6222    +  terminator     T7 terminator: transcription terminator for bacteriophage T7 RNA polymerase
   6245..6349    -  CDS            TcR (fragment): tetracycline efflux protein; tet; confers resistance to tetracycline
   6397..6425    -  promoter       tet promoter: E. coli promoter for tetracycline efflux protein gene
