[The description below was written by a language model from this plasmid's Addgene catalogue record and pLannotate feature annotations shown in this document.]
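Description:
pnEA-NpHG_N is an empty bacterial expression backbone of the pnEA family, a pET-like, pBR322-derived vector of about 6.4 kb. The associated publication concerns co-expression strategies for assembling multiprotein complexes in E. coli. The plasmid replicates from a ColE1/pMB1-type origin. It retains the pBR322 bom region and the rop gene, which holds copy number down, consistent with the low-copy designation in the record. Selection is by ampicillin through the bla gene under its own promoter. Several fragments of the tetracycline resistance gene and its promoter are annotated, but they are interrupted remnants of the pBR322 ancestry flanking the inserted lacI and expression cassettes, not a functional marker.

The expression cassette consists of a T7 promoter followed by a lac operator, the strong T7 gene 10 ribosome binding site and, downstream, a T7 terminator. A plasmid-borne lacI gene with its own promoter supplies repressor. Transcription therefore depends on a host providing T7 RNA polymerase and is induced with IPTG. Between the ribosome binding site and the terminator, the annotation detects a short match to a His-tag/protease-site composite tag, then a full-length Schistosoma japonicum glutathione S-transferase coding sequence. This suggests an N-terminal His-plus-GST fusion partner, in line with the "HG_N" in the name. The short tag match is only a fragment, so the exact tag and any protease cleavage site are not established by the record. The brief hit to a T7 gene 10-derived solubility tag just before the terminator is likewise a fragment and probably reflects vector-derived sequence. No insert is present. A gene of interest would be cloned downstream of GST to give an affinity-purifiable fusion protein, expressed alone or with partner proteins.
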