Addgene plasmid #147033: pnEA-NpHG_N
Purpose: (Empty Backbone) Bacterial Expression vector
Depositing lab: Elisa Izaurralde. Depositing organization: Max Planck Institute for Developmental Biology. Publication: Deciphering correct strategies for multiprotein complex assembly by co-expression: application to complexes as large as the histone octamer. Diebold ML, Fribourg S, Koch M, Metzger T, Romier C. J Struct Biol. 2011 Aug;175(2):178-88. doi: 10.1016/j.jsb.2011.02.001. Epub 2011 Feb 12. PubMed 21320604.
Backbone
  Vector backbone: pnEA
  Vector type: Bacterial Expression
Growth in bacteria
  Bacterial resistance: Ampicillin, 100 μg/mL
  Growth temperature: 37°C
  Growth strain: DH5alpha
  Copy number: Low Copy
Gene/Insert
  Gene/Insert name: None
Terms and licenses: Academic/Nonprofit Terms; Industry Terms: Not Available to Industry
Depositor comments: Plasmids from this collection were made available to the research community and donated after the lab closed. Please note that the sequence provided by the depositing laboratory may be theoretical/predicted or based on Sanger sequencing results. There may be discrepancies between sequencing results obtained by Addgene and the depositor sequence. If an Addgene verified sequence is not available, please contact before placing your order to request that our lab fully sequence the plasmid.
How to cite: pnEA-NpHG_N was a gift from Elisa Izaurralde (Addgene plasmid # 147033 ; http://n2t.net/addgene:147033 ; RRID:Addgene_147033)
